>Addgene plasmid #203112 | Salsa-BC271-P3G7 | addgene full sequence | sequence record 421456 | Addgene NGS Result
AGCGCCCAATACGCAAACCGCCTCTCCCCGCGCGTTGGCCGATTCATTAATGCAGTCGAGGGATCTCCAT
AAGAGAAGAGGGACAGCTATGACTGGGAGTAGTCAGGAGAGGAGGAAAAATCTGGCTAGTAAAACATGTA
AGGAAAATTTTAGGGATGTTAAAGAAAAAAATAACACAAAACAAAATATAAAAAAAATCTAACCTCAAGT
CAAGGCTTTTCTATGGAATAAGGAATGGACAGCAGGGGGCTGTTTCATATACTGATGACCTCTTTATAGC
CAACCTTTGTTCATGGCAGCCAGCATATGGGCATATGTTGCCAAACTCTAAACCAAATACTCATTCTGAT
GTTTTAAATGATTTGCCCTCCCATATGTCCTTCCGAGTGAGAGACACAAAAAATTCCAACACACTATTGC
AATGAAAATAAATTTCCTTTATTAGCCAGAAGTCAGATGCTCAAGGGGCTTCATGATGTCCCCATAATTT
TTGGCAGAGGGAAAAAGATCGATCTCAGTGGTATTTGTGAGCCAGGGCATTGGCCACACCAGCCACCACC
TTCTGATAGGCAGCCTGCACCTGAGGAGTGAATTCTTTGCCAAAATGATGAGACAGCACAACAACCAGCA
CGTTGCCCAGGAGCTGTAGGAAAGAGAAGAAGGCATGAACATGGTTAGCAGAGGGGCCCGGTTTGGACTC
AGAGTATTTTATCCTCATCTCAAACAGTGTATATCATTGTAACCATAAAGAGAAAGGCAGGATGATGACC
AGGGTGTAGTTGTTTCTACCAATAAGAATATTTCCACGCCAGCCAGAATTTATATGCAGAAATATTCTAC
CTTATCATTTAATTATAACAATTGTTCTCTAAAACTGTGCTGAAGTACAATATAATATACCCTGATTGCC
TTGAAAAAAAAGTGATTAGAGAAAGTACTTACAATCTGACAAATAAACAAAAGTGAATTTAAAAATTCGT
TACAAATGCAAGCTAAAGTTTAACGAAAAAGTTACAGAAAATGAAAAGAAAATAAGAGGAGACAATGGTT
GTCAACAGAGTAGAAAGTGAAAGAAACAAAATTATCATGAGGGTCCATGGTGATACAAGGGACATCTTCC
CATTCTAAACAACACCCTGAAAACTTTGCCCCCTCCATATAACATGAATTTTACAATAGCGAAAAAGAAA
GAACAATCAAGGGTCCCCAAACTCACCCTGAAGTTCTCAGCTCTAGAGATATCGTCGAGGCCGCGCTAGC
GTTTAAACTGTCGACCTTAATTAAGAGATCTGCTCGAGGCGCGTCAGCTGACTAGAGGATCCCCGGGTAC
CGAGCTCGAATTCGGGGCCGCGGAGGCTGGATCGGTCCCGGTGTCTTCTATGGAGGTCAAAACAGCGTGG
ATGGCGTCTCCAGGCGATCTGACGGTTCACTAAACGAGCTCTGCTTATATAGGCCTCCCACCGTACACGC
CTACCTCGACCCGGGTACCGAGCTCGACTTTCACTTTTCTCTATCACTGATAGGGAGTGGTAAACTCGAC
TTTCACTTTTCTCTATCACTGATAGGGAGTGGTAAACTCGACTTTCACTTTTCTCTATCACTGATAGGGA
GTGGTAAACTCGACTTTCACTTTTCTCTATCACTGATAGGGAGTGGTAAACTCGACTTTCACTTTTCTCT
ATCACTGATAGGGAGTGGTAAACTCGACCTATATAAGCAGAGCTCGTTTAGTGAACCGTCAGATCGCCTG
GAGACGCCATCCACGCTGTTTTGACCTCCATAGAAGACACCGGGACCGATCCAGCCTCCGCGGCCCCGAA
TTCCTGCAGCGGCCGCTCTAGAACTAGTGGATCCCCGCGGATGGTGAGCAAGGGCGAGGAGCTGTTCACC
GGGGTGGTGCCCATCCTGGTCGAGCTGGACGGCGACGTAAACGGCCACAAGTTCAGCGTGTCCGGCGAGG
GCGAGGGCGATGCCACCTACGGCAAGCTGACCCTGAAGTTCATCTGCACCACCGGCAAGCTGCCCGTGCC
CTGGCCCACCCTCGTGACCACCCTGACCTACGGCGTGCAGTGCTTCAGCCGCTACCCCGACCACATGAAG
CAGCACGACTTCTTCAAGTCCGCCATGCCCGAAGGCTACGTCCAGGAGCGCACCATCTTCTTCAAGGACG
ACGGCAACTACAAGACCCGCGCCGAGGTGAAGTTCGAGGGCGACACCCTGGTGAACCGCATCGAGCTGAA
GGGCATCGACTTCAAGGAGGACGGCAACATCCTGGGGCACAAGCTGGAGTACAACTACAACAGCCACAAC
GTCTATATCATGGCCGACAAGCAGAAGAACGGCATCAAGGTGAACTTCAAGATCCGCCACAACATCGAGG
ACGGCAGCGTGCAGCTCGCCGACCACTACCAGCAGAACACCCCCATCGGCGACGGCCCCGTGCTGCTGCC
CGACAACCACTACCTGAGCACCCAGTCCGCCCTGAGCAAAGACCCCAACGAGAAGCGCGATCACATGGTC
CTGCTGGAGTTCGTGACCGCCGCCGGGATCACTCTCGGCATGGACGAGCTGTACAAGTAAGAGAGATGAA
GAATTCGATATCAAGCTTGTCGACCTAGTTCTAGAGGATCCAGACATGATAAGATACATTGATGAGTTTG
GACAAACCACAACTAGAATGCAGTGAAAAAAATGCTTTATTTGTGAAATTTGTGATGCTATTGCTTTATT
TGTAACCATTATAAGCTGCAATAAACAAGTTAACAACAACAATTGCATTCATTTTATGTTTCAGGTTCAG
GGGGAGGTGTGGGAGGTTTTTTAAAGCAAGTAAAACCTCTACAAATGTGGTATGGCTGATTATGATCCTG
CAAGCCTCGTCGTCCTGGCCGGACCACGCTATCTGTGCAAGGTCCCCGGCCCCGGACGCGCGCTCCATGA
GCAGAGCGCCCGCCGCCGAGGCGAAGACTCGGGCGGCGCCCTGCCCGTCCCACCAGGTCAACAGGCGGTA
ACCGGCCTCTTCATCGGGAATGCGCGCGACCTTCAGCATCGCCGGCATGTCCCCCTGGCGGACGGGAAGT
ATCCAGCTCGACCAAGCTGGCCGCGTCGAGTGAAGACGAAAGGGCCTCGTGATACGCCTATTTTTATAGG
TTAATGTCATGATAATAATGGTTTCTTAGACGTCAGGTGGCACTTTTCGGGGAAATGTGCGCGGAACCCC
TATTTGTTTATTTTTCTAAATACATTCAAATATGTATCCGCTCATGAGACAATAACCCTGATAAATGCTT
CAATAATATTGAAAAAGGAAGAGTATGAGTATTCAACATTTCCGTGTCGCCCTTATTCCCTTTTTTGCGG
CATTTTGCCTTCCTGTTTTTGCTCACCCAGAAACGCTGGTGAAAGTAAAAGATGCTGAAGATCAGTTGGG
TGCACGAGTGGGTTACATCGAACTGGATCTCAACAGCGGTAAGATCCTTGAGAGTTTTCGCCCCGAAGAA
CGTTTTCCAATGATGAGCACTTTTAAAGTTCTGCTATGTGGCGCGGTATTATCCCGTGTTGACGCCGGGC
AAGAGCAACTCGGTCGCCGCATACACTATTCTCAGAATGACTTGGTTGAGTACTCACCAGTCACAGAAAA
GCATCTTACGGATGGCATGACAGTAAGAGAATTATGCAGTGCTGCCATAACCATGAGTGATAACACTGCG
GCCAACTTACTTCTGACAACGATCGGAGGACCGAAGGAGCTAACCGCTTTTTTGCACAACATGGGGGATC
ATGTAACTCGCCTTGATCGTTGGGAACCGGAGCTGAATGAAGCCATACCAAACGACGAGCGTGACACCAC
GATGCCTGTAGCAATGGCAACAACGTTGCGCAAACTATTAACTGGCGAACTACTTACTCTAGCTTCCCGG
CAACAATTAATAGACTGGATGGAGGCGGATAAAGTTGCAGGACCACTTCTGCGCTCGGCCCTTCCGGCTG
GCTGGTTTATTGCTGATAAATCTGGAGCCGGTGAGCGTGGGTCTCGCGGTATCATTGCAGCACTGGGGCC
AGATGGTAAGCCCTCCCGTATCGTAGTTATCTACACGACGGGGAGTCAGGCAACTATGGATGAACGAAAT
AGACAGATCGCTGAGATAGGTGCCTCACTGATTAAGCATTGGTAACTGTCAGACCAAGTTTACTCATATA
TACTTTAGATTGATTTAAAACTTCATTTTTAATTTAAAAGGATCTAGGTGAAGATCCTTTTTGATAATCT
CATGACCAAAATCCCTTAACGTGAGTTTTCGTTCCACTGAGCGTCAGACCCCGTAGAAAAGATCAAAGGA
TCTTCTTGAGATCCTTTTTTTCTGCGCGTAATCTGCTGCTTGCAAACAAAAAAACCACCGCTACCAGCGG
TGGTTTGTTTGCCGGATCAAGAGCTACCAACTCTTTTTCCGAAGGTAACTGGCTTCAGCAGAGCGCAGAT
ACCAAATACTGTTCTTCTAGTGTAGCCGTAGTTAGGCCACCACTTCAAGAACTCTGTAGCACCGCCTACA
TACCTCGCTCTGCTAATCCTGTTACCAGTGGCTGCTGCCAGTGGCGATAAGTCGTGTCTTACCGGGTTGG
ACTCAAGACGATAGTTACCGGATAAGGCGCAGCGGTCGGGCTGAACGGGGGGTTCGTGCACACAGCCCAG
CTTGGAGCGAACGACCTACACCGAACTGAGATACCTACAGCGTGAGCTATGAGAAAGCGCCACGCTTCCC
GAAGGGAGAAAGGCGGACAGGTATCCGGTAAGCGGCAGGGTCGGAACAGGAGAGCGCACGAGGGAGCTTC
CAGGGGGAAACGCCTGGTATCTTTATAGTCCTGTCGGGTTTCGCCACCTCTGACTTGAGCGTCGATTTTT
GTGATGCTCGTCAGGGGGGCGGAGCCTATGGAAAAACGCCAGCAACGCGGCCTTTTTACGGTTCCTGGCC
TTTTGCTGGCCTTTTGCTCACATGTTCTTTCCTGCGTTATCCCCTGATTCTGTGGATAACCGTATTACCG
CCTTTGAGTGAGCTGATACCGCTCGCCGCAGCCGAACGACCGAGCGCAGCGAGTCAGTGAGCGAGGAAGC
GGAAG
Features (pLannotate 1.2.2; 17 found; start..end, strand, type, name):
      2..55      +  CDS            lacI (fragment): lac repressor; lacI; The lac repressor binds to the lac operator to inhibit transcription in E. coli. This inhibition can be relieved by adding lactose or isopropyl-β-D-thiogalactopyranoside (IPTG).
    388..443     -  polyA_signal   β-globin poly(A) signal: rabbit β-globin polyadenylation signal (Gil and Proudfoot, 1987)
    518..640     -  CDS            HBB: HBB_COLGU - Experimental evidence at transcript level: Swiss-Prot protein existence level 2. Involved in oxygen transport from the lung to the various peripheral tissues. From Colobus guereza (Mantled guereza) (Eastern black-and-white colobus monkey).
    644..1216    -  intron         β-globin intron: intron from rabbit β-globin gene
   1312..1343    -  misc_feature   MCS (fragment): pUC18/19 multiple cloning site
   1437..1475    -  promoter       minimal CMV promoter: human cytomegalovirus (CMV) immediate early promoter
   1493..1708    -  protein_bind   tetracycline response element (fragment): contains seven copies of the tetracycline operator tetO tetracycline repressor TetR
   1708..1753    +  promoter       TRE3GV promoter (fragment): 3rd-generation Tet-responsive promoter that can be activated by binding of Tet-On® 3G, optimized for retroviral and lentiviral vectors
   1829..1856    +  misc_feature   MCS (fragment): pBluescript multiple cloning site
   1861..2580    +  CDS            EGFP: the original enhanced GFP (Yang et al., 1996) mammalian codon-optimized
   2591..2613    +  misc_feature   MCS (fragment): pBluescript multiple cloning site
   2627..2761    -  polyA_signal   SV40 poly(A) signal: SV40 polyadenylation signal
   2784..2867    -  CDS            large T antigen (fragment): large T antigen from SV40 (simian virus 40)
   2861..3091    -  CDS            str (fragment): STR_KLEPN - Protein inferred from homology: Swiss-Prot protein existence level 3. The aminoglycoside phosphotransferases achieve inactivation of their antibiotic substrates by phosphorylation. From Klebsiella pneumoniae.
   3210..3314    +  promoter       AmpR promoter: bla
   3315..4175    +  CDS            AmpR: β-lactamase; bla; confers resistance to ampicillin, carbenicillin, and related antibiotics
   4346..4934    +  rep_origin     ori: high-copy-number ColE1/pMB1/pBR322/pUC origin of replication
