[The description below was written by a language model from this plasmid's Addgene catalogue record and pLannotate feature annotations shown in this document.]
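Description:
Salsa-BC271-P3G7 is a mammalian expression reporter plasmid of about 5.1 kb, built on the pCER206 backbone. It is one member of a set of barcoded reporters made for PRESTO-Salsa, a highly multiplexed screen of GPCR bioactivity. It is propagated in E. coli as a high-copy plasmid from a ColE1/pUC-type origin and is selected with ampicillin through the bla (AmpR) gene and its native promoter. The record lists no mammalian selection marker. Short annotated fragments of lacI, an aminoglycoside phosphotransferase and SV40 large T antigen appear to be backbone remnants rather than functional genes.

The payload is a synthetic insert of roughly 730 bp, described as EGFP/BC271 and cloned between retained BsrGI and HindIII sites. The catalogue names a Tet Response Element (TRE) as the promoter. The feature table shows a tetO-repeat element flanked on one side by a TRE3G-type minimal promoter fragment that faces the mammalian codon-optimized EGFP coding sequence. On the other side, a minimal CMV promoter points in the opposite direction toward an MCS fragment, a rabbit β-globin intron and a β-globin polyadenylation signal. This layout resembles a bidirectional Tet-responsive cassette, although the record describes no payload on the β-globin side. An SV40 poly(A) signal lies downstream of EGFP but is annotated on the opposite strand. The barcode BC271 is not annotated separately; given the cloning sites, it presumably sits just after the EGFP coding region.

Transcription from a TRE requires a Tet-family transactivator. The reporter would therefore produce a barcoded EGFP transcript when such a factor is available in the cell, so that a sequenceable barcode can identify this reporter within a pool. The record does not state which receptor, if any, BC271 is paired with.
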