Addgene plasmid #203112: Salsa-BC271-P3G7
Purpose: Expression of barcoded reporter plasmid for PRESTO-Salsa; EGFP/BC271
Depositing lab: Noah Palm. Depositing organization: Yale University. Publication: Highly multiplexed bioactivity screening reveals human and microbiota metabolome-GPCRome interactions. Chen H, Rosen CE, Gonzalez-Hernandez JA, Song D, Potempa J, Ring AM, Palm NW. Cell. 2023 Jul 6;186(14):3095-3110.e19. doi: 10.1016/j.cell.2023.05.024. Epub 2023 Jun 14. PubMed 37321219.
Backbone
  Vector backbone: pCER206
  Vector type: Mammalian Expression
Growth in bacteria
  Bacterial resistance: Ampicillin, 100 μg/mL
  Growth temperature: 37°C
  Growth strain: DH5alpha
  Copy number: High Copy
Gene/Insert
  Gene/Insert name: EGFP/BC271
  Species: Synthetic
  Insert size (bp): 730
  Promoter: Tet Response Element (TRE)
  Cloning method: Restriction Enzyme; 5′ cloning site BsrGI (not destroyed); 3′ cloning site HindIII (not destroyed)
  Sequencing primers: 5′ Custom primer (GAAGCGCGATCACATGG)
Terms and licenses: Academic/Nonprofit Terms; Industry Terms: Not Available to Industry
How to cite: Salsa-BC271-P3G7 was a gift from Noah Palm (Addgene plasmid # 203112 ; http://n2t.net/addgene:203112 ; RRID:Addgene_203112)
