>Addgene plasmid #203112 | Salsa-BC271-P3G7 | depositor partial sequence | sequence record 393985 | BC271
GAGAGATGAA
